Addgene plasmid #230930: pAAVone-AAV2-CMV-eGFP
Purpose: pAAVone plasmid is used to package AAV-CMV-eGFP with an AAV2 serotype, utilizing the AAVone single-plasmid AAV production system.
Depositing lab: Qizhao Wang. Depositing organization: AAVnerGene Inc. Publication: AAVone: A cost-effective, single-plasmid solution for efficient AAV production with reduced DNA impurities. Yang R, Tran NT, Chen T, Cui M, Wang Y, Sharma T, Liu Y, Zhang J, Yuan X, Zhang D, Chen C, Shi Z, Wang L, Dai Y, Zaidi H, Liang J, Chen M, Jaijyan D, Hu H, Wang B, Xu C, Hu W, Gao G, Yu D, Tai PWL, Wang Q. Mol Ther Nucleic Acids. 2025 May 14;36(2):102563. doi: 10.1016/j.omtn.2025.102563. eCollection 2025 Jun 10. PubMed 40503174.
Backbone
  Vector backbone: pAAVone
  Vector type: AAV
Growth in bacteria
  Bacterial resistance: Kanamycin, 50 μg/mL
  Growth temperature: 37°C
  Growth strain: NEB Stable
  Copy number: High Copy
Gene/Insert
  Gene/Insert name: eGFP
  Species: Synthetic
  Promoter: CMV
  Cloning method: Gibson Cloning
Terms and licenses: Academic/Nonprofit Terms; Industry Terms: Not Available to Industry
Depositor comments: pAAVone is an AAVnerGene trademark, BAS-98490850 US patent: US-20240229067-A9; international patent: WO2023220502 . Please visit https://doi.org/10.1101/2025.01.07.631712 for bioRxiv preprint.
How to cite: pAAVone-AAV2-CMV-eGFP was a gift from Qizhao Wang (Addgene plasmid # 230930 ; http://n2t.net/addgene:230930 ; RRID:Addgene_230930)
