[The description below was written by a language model from this plasmid's Addgene catalogue record and pLannotate feature annotations shown in this document.]
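Description:
pAAVone-AAV2-CMV-eGFP is a 15.8 kb all-in-one AAV production plasmid built on the pAAVone backbone. It combines on a single molecule the three components that are normally supplied by separate plasmids in triple transfection: the ITR-flanked vector genome, the AAV rep/cap genes, and the adenoviral helper functions. It is propagated in bacteria through a high-copy ColE1/pUC-type origin and selected with kanamycin via a Tn5 aminoglycoside phosphotransferase (NeoR/KanR) gene driven by the bla promoter. An f1 phage origin is also present. The record lists a recombination-deficient cloning strain as host, which is common for plasmids carrying ITRs and other repeats.

The packaged cassette lies between AAV2 inverted terminal repeats, the left one annotated as fragments. It consists of the CMV immediate-early enhancer and promoter, a modified SV40 intron, mammalian codon-optimized EGFP, a WPRE to boost transcript stability and expression, and the human growth hormone polyadenylation signal. Outside the ITRs, the plasmid encodes AAV2 Rep78 and the AAV2 VP1 capsid reading frame. Rep replicates and processes the ITR-bounded genome, and the capsid gene gives the AAV2 serotype. Adenovirus-derived segments supply helper activity. These include VA RNA, the E2A DNA-binding protein, and an E4 region containing the 34K (ORF6) protein. Several fragmentary adenoviral reading frames are also annotated, apparently carried along with these regions.

The record states that the plasmid is used to package AAV-CMV-eGFP with an AAV2 capsid in the AAVone single-plasmid system, which is described as cost-effective and as yielding fewer DNA impurities. The resulting virus serves as a fluorescent reporter vector.
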