Features (pLannotate 1.2.2; 29 found; start..end, strand, type, name):
      1..28      +  repeat_region  AAV2 ITR (fragment): inverted terminal repeat of adeno-associated virus serotype 2 inverted
     28..119     -  repeat_region  AAV2 ITR (fragment): inverted terminal repeat of adeno-associated virus serotype 2 inverted
    209..512     +  enhancer       CMV enhancer: human cytomegalovirus immediate early enhancer
    513..711     +  promoter       CMV promoter: human cytomegalovirus (CMV) immediate early promoter
    717..813     +  intron         SV40 intron: modified SV40 intron with splice donor and acceptor sites
    824..1543    +  CDS            EGFP: the original enhanced GFP (Yang et al., 1996) mammalian codon-optimized
   1550..1568    +  misc_feature   MCS (fragment): pBluescript multiple cloning site
   1568..2156    +  misc_feature   WPRE: woodchuck hepatitis virus posttranscriptional regulatory element
   2188..2664    +  polyA_signal   hGH poly(A) signal: human growth hormone polyadenylation signal
   2673..2807    +  repeat_region  AAV2 ITR: inverted terminal repeat of adeno-associated virus serotype 2 inverted
   2807..2977    -  CDS            PTP (fragment): TERM_ADE02 - Experimental evidence at protein level: Swiss-Prot protein existence level 1. Protein covalently bound to the viral DNA that acts as a primer for viral genomic replication by DNA strand displacement. Assembles on the viral origin of replication in an initiation complex with viral polymerase, DBP, host NFIA and host POU2F1/OCT1. During initiation, the polymerase covalently couples the first dCTP with Ser- 580 of pTP. The terminal protein stimulates the template activity over 20 fold compared to protein-free templates. Neo-synthesized viral genomes are linked to two preterminal prot
   3008..3164    +  ncRNA          VA: Accession: RF00102 - VA RNA
   3145..3507    -  CDS            Y121_ADE02: Protein predicted: Swiss-Prot protein existence level 4. From Human adenovirus C serotype 2 (HAdV-2) (Human adenovirus 2).
   3903..6107    -  CDS            VP1 (sequence partly withheld): CAPSD_AAV2S - Experimental evidence at protein level: Swiss-Prot protein existence level 1. Capsid protein self-assembles to form an icosahedral capsid with a T=1 symmetry, about 22 nm in diameter, and consisting of 60 copies of three size variants of the capsid protein VP1, VP2 and VP3 which differ in their N-terminus. The capsid encapsulates the genomic ssDNA. Binds to host cell heparan sulfate and uses host ITGA5-ITGB1 as coreceptor on the cell surface to provide virion attachment to target cell. This attachment induces virion internalization predominantly through clathrin-dependent endocyt
   6127..7989    -  CDS            Rep78: REP78_AAV2S - Experimental evidence at protein level: Swiss-Prot protein existence level 1. Plays an essential role in the initiation of viral DNA synthesis. Binds specifically to an inverted terminal repeat element (ITR) on the 3' and 5' ends of the viral DNA, where it cleaves a site specifically to generate a priming site for initiation of the synthesis of a complementary strand. Plays also a role as transcriptional regulator, DNA helicase and as key factors in site-specific integration of the viral genome. Regulates host PKA activity by interacting with host PRKX as a mechanism of interferi
   8135..8266    +  CDS            SPIKE_ADE02 (fragment): Experimental evidence at protein level: Swiss-Prot protein existence level 1. Forms spikes that protrude from each vertex of the icosahedral capsid. Interacts with host coxsackievirus and adenovirus receptor CXADR located at the cell tight junctions to provide virion initial attachment to target cell. The fiber protein binds to CXADR with a higher affinity than CXADR binds to itself, thereby blocking the cell-cell adhesion function of CXADR dimers and leading to local disruption of the tight junction. Fiber protein present on neo- synthesized particles may thus disrupt the junctional integrity
   8408..8485    -  CDS            E417_ADE03: Protein predicted: Swiss-Prot protein existence level 4. From Human adenovirus B serotype 3 (HAdV-3) (Human adenovirus 3).
   8687..9568    -  CDS            E434_ADE02: Experimental evidence at protein level: Swiss-Prot protein existence level 1. Plays a major role to prevent cellular inhibition of viral genome replication by nuclear bodies. Assembles an SCF-like E3 ubiquitin ligase complex based on the cellular proteins ELOB, ELOC, CUL5 and RBX1, in cooperation with viral E1B-55K. This viral RING-type ligase ubiquitinates cellular substrates prior to proteasomal degradation: p53/TP53, LIG4, MRE11-RAD50-NBS1 (MRN) complex, ITGA3, DAXX and BLM. From Human adenovirus C serotype 2 (HAdV-2) (Human adenovirus 2).
   9684..9749    -  CDS            E4RF1_ADE02 (fragment): Experimental evidence at protein level: Swiss-Prot protein existence level 1. May modulate tight-junctions functions of infected cells through interactions with PDZ proteins. E4 ORF1 has ben show for Adenovirus 9 to interact with protein involved in tight junction regulation. May play a role in mTOR activation by activating PI3- kinase, thus overriding cellular checkpoint for translation. From Human adenovirus C serotype 2 (HAdV-2) (Human adenovirus 2).
  10051..10413   -  CDS            L4 (fragment): CAP8_ADE02 - Experimental evidence at protein level: Swiss-Prot protein existence level 1. [Hexon-linking protein-C]: Structural component of the virion that acts as a cement protein on the capsid interior and which glue the peripentonal hexons and group-of-nine hexons together. From Human adenovirus C serotype 2 (HAdV-2) (Human adenovirus 2).
  10504..10809   -  CDS            SF33K_ADE05 (fragment): Experimental evidence at protein level: Swiss-Prot protein existence level 1. Probably functions as the small terminase that is part of the molecular motor that translocates genomic DNA in empty capsid during DNA packaging. This motor is located at a unique vertex and comprises at least the IVa2 ATPase, the small terminase 33K and probably a portal. Forms a ring-like structure of about 17 nm in which genomic DNA is translocated into the capsid. Stimulates IVa2 ATPase activity in the presence of the viral genome. Once the DNA is packaged, the terminase detaches: the 33K protein is present in th
  10805..11389   -  CDS            PKG2_ADE02: Experimental evidence at protein level: Swiss-Prot protein existence level 1. Component of the packaging machinery which encapsidates the viral DNA into preformed capsids and transcriptional activator of the viral major late promoter (MLP). Binds, along with packaging proteins 1 and 3, to the specific packaging sequence on the left end of viral genomic DNA and plays an active role in packaging of the viral genome into preformed capsids. Specifically binds to the 5'-TTTG-3' nucleotides of the repeats making up the packaging sequence. Forms a transcription factor called DEF-A through cooperative
  11433..11636   -  CDS            L4 (fragment): SHUT_ADECC - Protein inferred from homology: Swiss-Prot protein existence level 3. Protein that inhibits host translation while promoting late viral translation by ribosome shunting. Blocks host cap-dependent translation by binding to eIF4G, displacing MKNK1 from cap initiation complexes and preventing EIF4E phosphorylation. Binds to the tripartite leader sequence of viral late mRNAs and recruits host eIF4G, PABPC1/poly-A binding protein and 40S ribosomes subunits on viral mRNAs, allowing ribosome shunting and efficient translation of late viral mRNAs even though conventional translation via r
  11652..13238   +  CDS            DBP: DNB2_ADE02 - Experimental evidence at protein level: Swiss-Prot protein existence level 1. Plays a role in the elongation phase of viral strand displacement replication by unwinding the template in an ATP- independent fashion, employing its capacity to form multimers. Also enhances the rate of initiation. Released from template upon second strand synthesis. Assembles in complex with viral pTP, viral pol, host NFIA and host POU2F1/OCT1 on viral origin of replication. Covers the whole ssDNA genome during synthesis. The complementary strand synthesis induces its release from DNA template. May inh
  13342..13497   -  CDS            L3 (fragment): PRO_ADE02 - Experimental evidence at protein level: Swiss-Prot protein existence level 1. Cleaves viral precursor proteins (pTP, pIIIa, pVI, pVII, pVIII, and pX) inside newly assembled particles giving rise to mature virions. Protease complexed to its cofactor slides along the viral DNA to specifically locate and cleave the viral precursors. Mature virions have a weakened organization compared to the unmature virions, thereby facilitating subsequent uncoating. Without maturation, the particle lacks infectivity and is unable to uncoat. Late in adenovirus infection, in the cytoplasm, may partici
  13507..13961   +  rep_origin     f1 ori (sequence partly withheld): f1 bacteriophage origin of replication; arrow indicates direction of (+) strand synthesis
  13987..14091   +  promoter       AmpR promoter: bla
  14092..14886   +  CDS            NeoR/KanR: aminoglycoside phosphotransferase from Tn5; aph(3')-II (or nptII); confers resistance to neomycin, kanamycin, and G418 (Geneticin®)
  15057..15645   +  rep_origin     ori: high-copy-number ColE1/pMB1/pBR322/pUC origin of replication
>Addgene plasmid #230930 | pAAVone-AAV2-CMV-eGFP | addgene full sequence | sequence record 458359 | Addgene NGS Result
CTGCGCGCTCGCTCGCTCACTGAGGCCGCCCGGGCGTCGGGCGACCTTTGGTCGCCCGGCCTCAGTGAGC
GAGCGAGCGCGCAGAGAGGGAGTGGCCAACTCCATCACTAGGGGTTCCTGCGGCCGCACGCGTACATTGA
TTATTGACTAGTTATTAATAGTAATCAATTACGGGGTCATTAGTTCATAGCCCATATATGGAGTTCCGCG
TTACATAACTTACGGTAAATGGCCCGCCTGGCTGACCGCCCAACGACCCCCGCCCATTGACGTCAATAAT
GACGTATGTTCCCATAGTAACGCCAATAGGGACTTTCCATTGACGTCAATGGGTGGAGTATTTACGGTAA
ACTGCCCACTTGGCAGTACATCAAGTGTATCATATGCCAAGTACGCCCCCTATTGACGTCAATGACGGTA
AATGGCCCGCCTGGCATTATGCCCAGTACATGACCTTATGGGACTTTCCTACTTGGCAGTACATCTACGT
ATTAGTCATCGCTATTACCATGGTGATGCGGTTTTGGCAGTACATCAATGGGCGTGGATAGCGGTTTGAC
TCACGGGGATTTCCAAGTCTCCACCCCATTGACGTCAATGGGAGTTTGTTTTGGCACCAAAATCAACGGG
ACTTTCCAAAATGTCGTAACAACTCCGCCCCATTGACGCAAATGGGCGGTAGGCGTGTACGGTGGGAGGT
CTATATAAGCACCTGCGTAAGTTTAGTCTTTTTGTCTTTTATTTCAGGTCCCGGATCCGGTGGTGGTGCA
AATCAAAGAACTGCTCCTCAGTGGATGTTGCCTTTACTTCTAGGCGCGCCACCATGGTGAGCAAGGGCGA
GGAGCTGTTCACCGGGGTGGTGCCCATCCTGGTCGAGCTGGACGGCGACGTAAACGGCCACAAGTTCAGC
GTGTCCGGCGAGGGCGAGGGCGATGCCACCTACGGCAAGCTGACCCTGAAGTTCATCTGCACCACCGGCA
AGCTGCCCGTGCCCTGGCCCACCCTCGTGACCACCCTGACCTACGGCGTGCAGTGCTTCAGCCGCTACCC
CGACCACATGAAGCAGCACGACTTCTTCAAGTCCGCCATGCCCGAAGGCTACGTCCAGGAGCGCACCATC
TTCTTCAAGGACGACGGCAACTACAAGACCCGCGCCGAGGTGAAGTTCGAGGGCGACACCCTGGTGAACC
GCATCGAGCTGAAGGGCATCGACTTCAAGGAGGACGGCAACATCCTGGGGCACAAGCTGGAGTACAACTA
CAACAGCCACAACGTCTATATCATGGCCGACAAGCAGAAGAACGGCATCAAGGTGAACTTCAAGATCCGC
CACAACATCGAGGACGGCAGCGTGCAGCTCGCCGACCACTACCAGCAGAACACCCCCATCGGCGACGGCC
CCGTGCTGCTGCCCGACAACCACTACCTGAGCACCCAGTCCGCCCTGAGCAAAGACCCCAACGAGAAGCG
CGATCACATGGTCCTGCTGGAGTTCGTGACCGCCGCCGGGATCACTCTCGGCATGGACGAGCTGTACAAG
TAACGTACGGATATCAAGCTTATCGATAATCAACCTCTGGATTACAAAATTTGTGAAAGATTGACTGGTA
TTCTTAACTATGTTGCTCCTTTTACGCTATGTGGATACGCTGCTTTAATGCCTTTGTATCATGCTATTGC
TTCCCGTATGGCTTTCATTTTCTCCTCCTTGTATAAATCCTGGTTGCTGTCTCTTTATGAGGAGTTGTGG
CCCGTTGTCAGGCAACGTGGCGTGGTGTGCACTGTGTTTGCTGACGCAACCCCCACTGGTTGGGGCATTG
CCACCACCTGTCAGCTCCTTTCCGGGACTTTCGCTTTCCCCCTCCCTATTGCCACGGCGGAACTCATCGC
CGCCTGCCTTGCCCGCTGCTGGACAGGGGCTCGGCTGTTGGGCACTGACAATTCCGTGGTGTTGTCGGGG
AAATCATCGTCCTTTCCTTGGCTGCTCGCCTATGTTGCCACCTGGATTCTGCGCGGGACGTCCTTCTGCT
ACGTCCCTTCGGCCCTCAATCCAGCGGACCTTCCTTCCCGCGGCCTGCTGCCGGCTCTGCGGCCTCTTCC
GCGTCTTCGCCTTCGCCCTCAGACGAGTCGGATCTCCCTTTGGGCCGCCTCCCCGCATCGATACCGAGCG
CTGCTCGAGAGATCTACGGGTGGCATCCCTGTGACCCCTCCCCAGTGCCTCTCCTGGCCCTGGAAGTTGC
CACTCCAGTGCCCACCAGCCTTGTCCTAATAAAATTAAGTTGCATCATTTTGTCTGACTAGGTGTCCTTC
TATAATATTATGGGGTGGAGGGGGGTGGTATGGAGCAAGGGGCAAGTTGGGAAGACAACCTGTAGGGCCT
GCGGGGTCTATTGGGAACCAAGCTGGAGTGCAGTGGCACAATCTTGGCTCACTGCAATCTCCGCCTCCTG
GGTTCAAGCGATTCTCCTGCCTCAGCCTCCCGAGTTGTTGGGATTCCAGGCATGCATGACCAGGCTCAGC
TAATTTTTGTTTTTTTGGTAGAGACGGGGTTTCACCATATTGGCCAGGCTGGTCTCCAACTCCTAATCTC
AGGTGATCTACCCACCTTGGCCTCCCAAATTGCTGGGATTACAGGCGTGAACCACTGCTCCCTTCCCTGT
CCTTTTAATTAAAGGAACCCCTAGTGATGGAGTTGGCCACTCCCTCTCTGCGCGCTCGCTCGCTCACTGA
GGCCGGGCGACCAAAGGTCGCCCGACGCCCGGGCTTTGCCCGGGCGGCCTCAGTGAGCGAGCGAGCGCGC
AGCTGCCAACCGGTGTCGACGTAATCCGTAGATGTACCTGGACATCCAGGTGATGCCGGCGGCGGTGGTG
GAGGCGCGCGGAAAGTCGCGGACGCGGTTCCAGATGTTGCGCAGCGGCAAAAAGTGCTCCATGGTCGGGA
CGCTCTGGCCGGTGAGGCGTGCGCAGTCGTTGACGCTCTAGACCGTGCAAAAGGAGAGCCTGTAAGCGGG
CACTCTTCCGTGGTCTGGTGGATAAATTCGCAAGGGTATCATGGCGGACGACCGGGGTTCGAACCCCGGA
TCCGGCCGTCCGCCGTGATCCATGCGGTTACCGCCCGCGTGTCGAACCCAGGTGTGCGACGTCAGACAAC
GGGGGAGCGCTCCTTTTGGCTTCCTTCCAGGCGCGGCGGCTGCTGCGCTAGCTTTTTTGGCCACTGGCCG
CGCGCGGCGTAAGCGGTTAGGCTGGAAAGCGAAAGCATTAAGTGGCTCGCTCCCTGTAGCCGGAGGGTTA
TTTTCCAAGGGTTGAGTCGCAGGACCCCCGGTTCGAGTCTCGGGCCGGCCGGACTGCGGCGAACGGGGGT
TTGCCTCCCCGTCATGCAAGACCCCGCTTGCAAATTCCTCCGGAAACAGGGACGAGCCCCTTTTTTGCTT
TTCCCAGATGCATCCGGTGCTGCGGCAGATGCGCCCCCCTCCTCAGCAGCGGCAAGAGCAAGAGCAGCGG
CAGACATGCAGGGCACCCTCCCCTTCTCCTACCGCGTCAGGAGGGGCAACATCCTACATCGATAGATCTG
CAGAATTCGGCTTGGCGGCTGCGCGTTCAAACCTCCCGCTTCAAAATGGAGACCCTGCGTGCTCACTCGG
GCTTAAATACCCAGCGTGACCACATGGTGTCGCAAAATGTCGCAAAACACTCACGTGACCTCTAATACAG
GACCTCTAGAGCATGGCTACGTAGATAAGTAGCATGGCGGGTTAATCATTAACTACAAAGCCGAATTCCA
GCACACTGGCGGCCGTTACTAGTGGATCCTAGAGCATGGAAACTAGATAAGAAAGAAATACGCAGAGACC
AAAGTTCAACTGAAACGAATTAAACGGTTTATTGATTAACAAGCAATTGTTACAGATTACGAGTCAGGTA
TCTGGTGCCAATGGGGCGAGGCTCTGAATACACGCCATTAGTGTCCACAGTAAAGTCCACATTAACAGAC
TTGTTGTAGTTGGAAGTGTACTGAATTTCGGGATTCCAGCGTTTGCTGTTTTCCTTCTGCAGCTCCCACT
CGATCTCCACGCTGACCTGTCCCGTGGAGTACTGTGTGATGAAGGAAGCAAACTTTGCCGCACTGAAGGT
GGTCGAAGGATTCGCTGGTACCGGGGTGTTCTTGATGAGAATCTGTGGAGGAGGGTGTTTAAGTCCGAAT
CCACCCATGAGGGGAGAGGGGTGAAAATGTCCGTCCGTGTGTGGAATCTTTGCCCAGATGGGCCCCTGAA
GGTACACATCTCTGTCCTGCCAGACCATGCCTGGAAGAACGCCTTGTGTGTTGACATCTGCGGTAGCTGC
TTGTCTGTTGCCTCTCTGGAGGTTGGTAGATACAGAACCATACTGCTCCGTAGCCACGGGATTGGTTGTC
CTGATTTCCTCTTCGTCTGTAATCATGACCTTTTCAATGTCCACATTTGTTTTCTCTGAGCCTTGCTTCC
CAAAGATGAGAACCCCGCTCTGAGGAAAAAACTTTTCTTCATCGTCCTTGTGGCTTGCCATGGCCGGGCC
CGGATTCACCAGAGAGTCTCTGCCATTGAGGTGGTACTTGGTAGCTCCAGTCCACGAGTATTCACTGTTG
TTGTTATCCGCAGATGTCTTTGATACTCGCTGCTGGCGGTAACAGGGTCCAGGAAGCCAGTTCCTAGACT
GGTCCCGAATGTCACTCGCTCCGGCCTGAGAAAACTGAAGCCTTGACTGCGTGGTGGTTCCACTTGGAGT
GTTTGTTCTGCTCAAGTAATACAGGTACTGGTCGATGAGAGGATTCATGAGACGGTCCAGACTCTGGCTG
TGAGCGTAGCTGCTGTGGAAAGGAACGTCCTCAAAAGTGTAGCTGAAGGTAAAGTTGTTTCCGGTACGCA
GCATCTGAGAAGGAAAGTACTCCAGGCAGTAAAATGAAGAGCGTCCTACTGCCTGACTCCCGTTGTTCA
[609 nt withheld, positions 4970-5578]
CAGTCTGACCAAAATTCAATCTTTTTCTTGCAGGCTGCTGGCCCGCCTTTCCGGTTCCCGAGGAGGAGTC
TGGCTCCACAGGAGAGTGCTCTACCGGCCTCTTTTTTCCCGGAGCCGTCTTAACAGGTTCCTCAACCAGG
CCCAGAGGTTCAAGAACCCTCTTTTTCGCCTGGAAGACTGCTCGTCCGAGGTTGCCCCCAAAAGACGTAT
CTTCTTTAAGGCGCTCCTGAAACTCCGCGTCGGCGTGGTTGTACTTGAGGTACGGGTTGTCTCCGCTGTC
GAGCTGCCGGTCGTAGGCTTTGTCGTGCTCGAGGGCCGCGGCGTCTGCCTCGTTGACCGGCTCTCCCTTG
TCGAGTCCGTTGAAGGGTCCGAGGTACTTGTACCCAGGAAGCACAAGACCCCTGCTGTCGTCCTTATGCC
GCTCTGCGGGCTTTGGTGGTGGTGGGCCAGGTTTGAGCTTCCACCACTGTCTTATTCCTTCAGAGAGAGT
GTCCTCGAGCCAATCTGGAAGATAACCATCGGCAGCCATACCTGATTTAAATCATTTATTGTTCAAAGAT
GCAGTCATCCAAATCCACATTGACCAGATCGCAGGCAGTGCAAGCGTCTGGCACCTTTCCCATGATATGA
TGAATGTAGCACAGTTTCTGATACGCCTTTTTGACGACAGAAACGGGTTGAGATTCTGACACGGGAAAGC
ACTCTAAACAGTCTTTCTGTCCGTGAGTGAAGCAGATATTTGAATTCTGATTCATTCTCTCGCATTGTCT
GCAGGGAAACAGCATCAGATTCATGCCCACGTGACGAGAACATTTGTTTACGTACCTGTCTGCGTAGTTG
ATCGAAGCTTCCGCGTCTGACGTCGATGGCTGCGCAACTGACTCGCGCACCCGTTTGGGCTCACTTATAT
CTGCGTCACTGGGGGCGGGTCTTTTCTTGGCTCCACCCTTTTTGACGTAGAATTCATGCTCCACCTCAAC
CACGTGATCCTTTGCCCACCGGAAAAAGTCTTTGACTTCCTGCTTGGTGACCTTCCCAAAGTCATGATCC
AGACGGCGGGTGAGTTCAAATTTGAACATCCGGTCTTGCAACGGCTGCTGGTGTTCGAAGGTCGTTGAGT
TCCCGTCAATCACGGCGCACATGTTGGTGTTGGAGGTGACGATCACGGGAGTCGGGTCTATCTGGGCCGA
GGACTTGCATTTCTGGTCCACGCGCACCTTGCTTCCTCCGAGAATGGCTTTGGCCGACTCCACGACCTTG
GCGGTCATCTTCCCCTCCTCCCACCAGATCACCATCTTGTCGACACAGTCGTTGAAGGGAAAGTTCTCAT
TGGTCCAGTTTACGCACCCGTAGAAGGGCACAGTGTGGGCTATGGCCTCCGCGATGTTGGTCTTCCCGGT
AGTTGCAGGCCCAAACAGCCAGATGGTGTTCCTCTTGCCGAACTTTTTCGTGGCCCATCCCAGAAAGACG
GAAGCCGCATATTGGGGATCGTACCCGTTTAGTTCCAAAATTTTATAAATCCGATTGCTGGAAATGTCCT
CCACGGGCTGCTGGCCCACCAGGTAGTCGGGGGCGGTTTTAGTCAGGCTCATAATCTTTCCCGCATTGTC
CAAGGCAGCCTTGATTTGGGACCGCGAGTTGGAGGCCGCATTGAAGGAGATGTATGAGGCCTGGTCCTCC
TGGATCCACTGCTTCTCCGAGGTAATCCCCTTGTCCACGAGCCACCCGACCAGCTCCATGTACCTGGCTG
AAGTTTTTGATCTGATCACCGGCGCATCAGAATTGGGATTCTGATTCTCTTTGTTCTGCTCCTGCGTCTG
CGACACGTGCGTCAGATGCTGCGCCACCAACCGTTTACGCTCCGTGAGATTCAAACAGGCGCTTAAATAC
TGTTCCATATTAGTCCACGCCCACTGGAGCTCAGGCTGGGTTTTGGGGAGCAAGTAATTGGGGATGTAGC
ACTCATCCACCACCTTGTTCCCGCCTCCGGCGCCATTTCTGGTCTTTGTGACCGCGAACCAGTTTGGCAA
AGTCGGCTCGATCCCGCGGTAAATTCTCTGAATCAGTTTTTCGCGAATCTGACTCAGGAAACGTCCCAAA
ACCATGGATTTCACCCCGGTGGTTTCCACGAGCACGTGCATGTGGAAGTAGCTCTCTCCCTTCTCAAATT
GCACAAAGAAAAGAGCCTCCGGTGCCTTACTCACACGGCGCCATTCCGTCAGAAAGTCGCGCTGCAGCTT
CTCGGCCACGGTCAGGGGTGCCTGCTCAATCAGATTCAGATCCATGTCAGAATCTGGCGGCAACTCCCAT
TCCTTCTCGGCCACCCAGTTCACAAAGCTGTCAGAAATGCCGGGCAGATGCTCGTCAAGGTCGCTGGGGA
CCTTAATCACAATCTCGTAAAACCCCGGCATGGCGGCTGCTCGTTCAAATTTCGCGGTCAAAATGGAGGT
TGCATCCTGCTCGCTCACTCGGCCATATATACCTCAGCGTGACCACATGGTGTCGCAAAATGTCGCAAAA
CACTCACGTTGACCTCTAATACAGGACCGCGGCCGCTCTAGTGAATCCACAGAAACTAGCGAGGTAAGCA
CTTACTCTATGTCTTTTACATGGTCCTGGGAAAGTGGAAAATACACCACTGAAACTTTTGCTACCAACTC
TTACACCTTCTCCTACATTGCCCAGGAATAAAGAATCGTGAACCTGTTGCATGTTATGTTTCAACGTGTT
TATTTTTCAATTGCAGAAAATTTCAAGTCATTTTTCATTCAGTAGTATAGCCCCACCACCACATAGCTTA
TATTGATCACCGTACCTTAATCAAACTCACAGAACCCTAGTATTCAACCTGCCACCTCCCTCCCAACACA
CAGAGTACACAGTCCTTTCTCCCCGGCTGGCCTTAAAAAGCATCATATCATGGGTAACAGACATATTCTT
AGGTGTTATATTCCACACGGTTTCCTGTCGAGCCAAACGCTCATCAGTGATATTAATAAACTCCCCGGGC
AGCTCGCTTAAGTTCATGTCGCTGTCCAGCTGCTGAGCCACAGGCTGCTGTCCAACTTGCGGTTGCTCAA
CGGGCGGCGAAGGGGAAGTCCATGCCTACATGGGGGTAGAGCCATAATCGTGCATCAGGATAGGGCGGTG
GTGCTGCAGCAGCGCGCGAATAAACTGCTGCCGCCGCCGCTCCGTCCTGCAGGAATACAACATGGCAGTG
GTCTCCTCAGCGATGATTCGCACCGCCCGCAGCATGAGACGCCTTGTCCTCCGGGCACAGCAGCGCACCC
TGATCTCACTTAAATCAGCACAGTAACTGCAGCACAGCACCACAATATTGTTCAAAATCCCACAGTGCAA
GGCGCTGTATCCAAAGCTCATGGCGGGGACCACAGAACCCACGTGGCCATCATACCACAAGCGCAGGTAG
ATTAAGTGGCGACCCCTCATAAACACGCTGGACATAAACATTACCTCTTTTGGCATGTTGTAATTCACCA
CCTCCCGGTACCATATAAACCTCTGATTAAACATGGCGCCATCCACCACCATCCTAAACCAGCTGGCCAA
AACCTGCCCGCCGGCTATGCACTGCAGGGAACCGGGACTGGAACAATGACAGTGGAGAGCCCAGGACTCG
TAACCATGGATCATCATGCTCGTCATGATATCAATGTTGGCACAACACAGGCACACGTGCATACACTTCC
TCAGGATTACAAGCTCCTCCCGCGTCAGAACCATATCCCAGGGAACAACCCATTCCTGAATCAGCGTAAA
TCCCACACTGCAGGGAAGACCTCGCACGTAACTCACGTTGTGCATTGTCAAAGTGTTACATTCGGGCAGC
AGCGGATGATCCTCCAGTATGGTAGCGCGGGTCTCTGTCTCAAAAGGAGGTAGGCGATCCCTACTGTACG
GAGTGCGCCGAGACAACCGAGATCGTGTTGGTCGTAGTGTCATGCCAAATGGAACGCCGGACGTAGTCAT
ATTTCCTGAAGCAAAACCAGGTGCGGGCGTGACAAACAGATCTGCGTCTCCGGTCTCGTCGCTTAGCTCG
CTCTGTGTAGTAGTTGTAGTATATCCACTCTCTCAAAGCATCCAGGCGCCTAGGCAAAATAGCACCCTCC
CGCTCCAGAACAACATACAGCGCTTCCACAGCGGCAGCCATAACAGTCAGCCTTACCAGTAAAAAAACCT
ATTAAAAAACACCACTCGACACGGCACCAGCTCAATCAGTCACAGTGTAAAAAGGGCCAAGTACAGAGCG
AGTATATATAGGACTAAAAAATGACGTAACGGTTAAAGTCCACAAAAAACACCCAGAAAACCGCACGCGA
ACCTACGCCCAGAAACGAAAGCCAAAAAACCCACAACTTCCTCAAATCTTCACTTCCGTTTTCCCACGAT
ACGTCACTTCCCATTTTAAAAAAACTACAATTCCCAATACATGCAAGTTACTCCGCCCTAAAACGCCCGG
GCGACCGCACCCTGTGACGAAAGCCGCCCGCAAGCTGCGCCCCTGAGTTAGTCATCTGAACTTCGGCCTG
GGCGTCTCTGGGAAGTACCACAGTGGTGGGAGCGGGACTTTCCTGGTACACCAGGGCAGCGGGCCAACTA
CGGGGATTAAGGTTATTACGAGGTGTGGTGGTAATAGCCGCCTGTTCGAGGAGAATTCGGTTTCGGTGGG
CGCGGATTCCGTTGACCCGGGATATCATGTGGGGTCCCGCGCTCATGTAGTTTATTCGGGTTGAGTAGTC
TTGGGCAGCTCCAGCCGCAAGTCCCATTTGTGGCTGGTAACTCCACATGTAGGGCGTGGGAATTTCCTTG
CTCATAATGGCGCTGACGACAGGTGCTGGCGCCGGGTGTGGCCGCTGGAGATGACGTAGTTTTCGCGCTT
AAATTTGAGAAAGGGCGCGAAACTAGTCCTTAAGAGTCAGCGCGCAGTATTTGCTGAAGAGAGCCTCCGC
GTCTTCCAGCGTGCGCCGAAGCTGATCTTCGCTTTTGTGATACAGGCAGCTGCGGGTGAGGGAGCGCAGA
GACCTGTTTTTTATTTTCAGCTCTTGTTCTTGGCCCCTGCTTTGTTGAAATATAGCATACAGAGTGGGAA
AAATCCTATTTCTAAGCTCGCGGGTCGATACGGGTTCGTTGGGCGCCAGACGCAGCGCTCCTCCTCCTGC
TGCTGCCGCCGCTGTGGATTTCTTGGGCTTTGTCAGAGTCTTGCTATCCGGTCGCCTTTGCTTCTGTGTG
ACCGCTGCTGTTGCTGCCGCTGCCGCTGCCGCCGGTGCAGTAGGGGCTGTAGAGATGACGGTAGTAATGC
AGGATGTTACGGGGGAAGGCCACGCCGTGATGGTAGAGAAGAAAGCGGCGGGCGAAGGAGATGTTGCCCC
CACAGTCTTGCAAGCAAGCAACTATGGCGTTCTTGTGCCCGCGCCACGAGCGGTAGCCTTGGCGCTGTTG
TTGCTCTTGGGCTAACGGCGGCGGCTGCTTAGACTTACCGGCCCTGGTTCCAGTGGTGTCCCATCTACGG
TTGGGTCGGCGAACAGGCAGTGCCGGCGGCGCCTGAGGAGCGGAGGTTGTAGCGATGCTGGGAACGGTTG
CCAATTTCTGGGGCGCCGGCGAGGGGAATGCGACCGAGGGTGACGGTGTTTCGTCTGACACCTCTTCGGC
CTCGGAAGCTTCGTCTAGGCTGTCCCAGTCTTCCATCATCTCCTCCTCCTCGTCCAAAACCTCCTCTGCC
TGACTGTCCCAGTATTCCTCCTCGTCCGTGGGTGGCGGCGGCGGCAGCTGCAGCTTCTTTTTGGGTGCCA
TCCTGGGAAGCAAGGGCCCGCGGCTGCTGATAGGGCTGCGGCGGCGGGGGGATTGGGTTGAGCTCCTCGC
CGGACTGGGGGTCCAGGTAAACCCCCCGTCCCTTTCGTAGCAGAAACTCTTGGCGGGCTTTGTTGATGGC
TTGCAATTGGCCAAGGATGTGGCCCTGGGTAATGACGCAGGCGGTAAGCTCCGCATTTGGCGGGCGGGAT
TGGTCTTCGTAGAACCTAATCTCGTGGGCGTGGTAGTCCTCAGGGAGAAGGAAATGGCCAGTCGGGAAGA
GGAGCAGCGCGAAACCACCCCCGAGCGCGGACGCGGTGCGGCGCGACGTCCACCAACCATGGAGGACGTG
TCGTCCCCGTCGCCGTCGCCGCCGCCTCCCCGCGCGCCCCCAAAAAAGAGACTGCGGAGACGCCTGGAGT
CCGAGGACGAGGAAGACAGTTCCCAGGACGCTCTGGTGCCTAGGACACCATCTCCAAGACCCTCCACTTC
CACCGCCGACCTGGCCATTGCCAGCAAAAAAAAGAAGAAGAGGCCCTCCCCTAAACCTGAACGACCACCC
AGCCCAGAAGTGATCGTGGACTCAGAGGAAGAGCGCGAGGACGTCGCTCTGCAGATGGTGGGATTCAGCA
ATCCACCTGTGCTCATCAAGCACGGCAAAGGGGGAAAACGGACCGTGCGCAGGCTGAACGAGGATGATCC
TGTGGCAAGGGGCATGAGGACACAGGAGGAGAAGGAAGAATCCTCCGAGGCCGAGAGCGAGAGCACAGTG
ATTAATCCACTGTCCCTGCCAATTGTGAGCGCTTGGGAGAAGGGAATGGAGGCCGCCCGGGCCCTGATGG
ACAAGTACCACGTGGACAACGACCTGAAGGCTAATTTCAAACTGCTGCCTGACCAGGTGGAGGCCCTGGC
TGCCGTGTGCAAGACATGGCTGAATGAGGAGCATAGAGGGCTGCAGCTGACCTTTACATCAAACAAGACC
TTTGTGACCATGATGGGCAGGTTTCTGCAGGCCTACCTGCAATCTTTCGCCGAAGTGACTTACAAGCACC
ACGAGCCCACCGGCTGCGCCCTGTGGCTGCACAGATGCGCCGAGATTGAGGGCGAGCTGAAATGCCTGCA
CGGCTCTATCATGATTAACAAGGAGCACGTGATCGAGATGGATGTGACTTCCGAAAACGGCCAGCGCGCC
CTGAAGGAGCAGTCCAGCAAGGCCAAGATCGTGAAGAACAGGTGGGGCAGGAACGTGGTGCAGATTTCTA
ACACAGACGCCAGATGTTGCGTGCATGACGCCGCCTGCCCTGCCAATCAGTTTAGCGGCAAGAGCTGCGG
AATGTTCTTCAGCGAGGGAGCCAAGGCGCAAGTGGCCTTCAAGCAGATCAAGGCCTTCATGCAAGCCCTG
TATCCAAATGCCCAGACCGGCCACGGCCACCTCCTGATGCCCCTGCGCTGCGAATGTAACTCCAAGCCCG
GCCACGCCCCTTTCCTGGGCAGGCAGCTGCCAAAACTGACCCCTTTTGCCCTGAGCAACGCCGAAGATCT
GGATGCCGATCTGATCAGCGACAAGTCCGTGCTGGCCTCCGTTCACCACCCCGCCCTGATCGTGTTCCAG
TGCTGCAATCCCGTGTACAGGAATAGCAGAGCTCAGGGTGGAGGCCCCAACTGCGACTTCAAGATCTCCG
CCCCAGATCTGCTGAACGCTCTCGTGATGGTGCGGAGCCTGTGGTCTGAGAACTTCACAGAGCTGCCCCG
CATGGTGGTGCCCGAGTTCAAGTGGAGCACTAAGCATCAGTACCGGAATGTGTCTCTGCCCGTGGCCCAC
TCTGACGCCAGACAGAATCCTTTTGACTTCTGAACGGCGCAGACGGCAAGGGTGGGGGGTAAATAATCAC
CCGAGAGTGTACAAATAAAAACATTTGCCTTTATTGAAAGTGTCTCCTAGTACATTATTTTTACATGTTT
TTCAAGTGACAAAAAGAAGTGGCGCTCCTAATCTGCGCACTGTGGCTGCGGAAGTAGGGCGAGTGGCGCT
CCAGGAAGCTGTAGAGCTGTTCCTGGTTGCGACGCAGGGTGGGCTGTACCTGGGGACTGTTAAGCATGGA
GTTGGGTACCGGATCCAT
[123 nt withheld, positions 13507-13629]
C
[91 nt withheld, positions 13631-13721]
A
[49 nt withheld, positions 13723-13771]
CCTTTGACGTTGGAGTCCACGTTCTTT
[37 nt withheld, positions 13799-13835]
ACCCTATCTCGGTCTATTCTTTTGATTTATAAGGGATTTTGCCGATTTCGGCCTATTGGTTAAAAAATGA
GCTGATTTAACAAAAATTTAACGCGAATTTTAACAAAATATTAACGCTTACAATTTAGGTGGCACTTTTC
GGGGAAATGTGCGCGGAACCCCTATTTGTTTATTTTTCTAAATACATTCAAATATGTATCCGCTCATGAG
ACAATAACCCTGATAAATGCTTCAATAATATTGAAAAAGGAAGAGTATGATTGAACAAGATGGATTGCAC
GCAGGTTCTCCGGCCGCTTGGGTGGAGAGGCTATTCGGCTATGACTGGGCACAACAGACAATCGGCTGCT
CTGATGCCGCCGTGTTCCGGCTGTCAGCGCAGGGGCGCCCGGTTCTTTTTGTCAAGACCGACCTGTCCGG
TGCCCTGAATGAACTGCAAGACGAGGCAGCGCGGCTATCGTGGCTGGCCACGACGGGCGTTCCTTGCGCA
GCTGTACTCGACGTTGTCACTGAAGCGGGAAGGGACTGGCTGCTATTGGGCGAAGTGCCGGGGCAGGATC
TCCTGTCATCTCACCTTGCTCCTGCCGAGAAAGTATCCATCATGGCTGATGCAATGCGGCGGCTGCATAC
GCTTGATCCGGCTACCTGCCCATTCGACCACCAAGCGAAACATCGCATCGAGAGAGCACGTACTCGGATG
GAAGCCGGTCTTGTCGATCAGGATGATCTGGACGAAGAGCATCAGGGGCTCGCGCCAGCCGAACTGTTCG
CCAGGCTCAAGGCGAGCATGCCCGACGGCGAGGATCTCGTCGTGACCCATGGCGATGCCTGCTTGCCGAA
TATCATGGTGGAAAATGGCCGCTTTTCTGGATTCATCGACTGTGGCCGGCTGGGTGTGGCGGACCGCTAT
CAGGACATAGCGTTGGCTACCCGTGATATTGCTGAAGAGCTTGGCGGCGAATGGGCTGACCGCTTCCTCG
TGCTTTACGGTATCGCCGCTCCCGATTCGCAGCGCATCGCCTTCTATCGCCTTCTTGACGAGTTCTTCTG
ACTGTCAGACCAAGTTTACTCATATATACTTTAGATTGATTTAAAACTTCATTTTTAATTTAAAAGGATC
TAGGTGAAGATCCTTTTTGATAATCTCATGACCAAAATCCCTTAACGTGAGTTTTCGTTCCACTGAGCGT
CAGACCCCGTAGAAAAGATCAAAGGATCTTCTTGAGATCCTTTTTTTCTGCGCGTAATCTGCTGCTTGCA
AACAAAAAAACCACCGCTACCAGCGGTGGTTTGTTTGCCGGATCAAGAGCTACCAACTCTTTTTCCGAAG
GTAACTGGCTTCAGCAGAGCGCAGATACCAAATACTGTTCTTCTAGTGTAGCCGTAGTTAGGCCACCACT
TCAAGAACTCTGTAGCACCGCCTACATACCTCGCTCTGCTAATCCTGTTACCAGTGGCTGCTGCCAGTGG
CGATAAGTCGTGTCTTACCGGGTTGGACTCAAGACGATAGTTACCGGATAAGGCGCAGCGGTCGGGCTGA
ACGGGGGGTTCGTGCACACAGCCCAGCTTGGAGCGAACGACCTACACCGAACTGAGATACCTACAGCGTG
AGCTATGAGAAAGCGCCACGCTTCCCGAAGGGAGAAAGGCGGACAGGTATCCGGTAAGCGGCAGGGTCGG
AACAGGAGAGCGCACGAGGGAGCTTCCAGGGGGAAACGCCTGGTATCTTTATAGTCCTGTCGGGTTTCGC
CACCTCTGACTTGAGCGTCGATTTTTGTGATGCTCGTCAGGGGGGCGGAGCCTATGGAAAAACGCCAGCA
ACGCGGCCTTTTTACGGTTCCTGGCCTTTTGCTGGCCTTTTGCTCACATGTTCTTTCCTGCGTTATCCCC
TGATTCTGTGGATAACCGTATTACCGCCTTTGAGTGAGCTGATCATATGGTTTAAACGTTGGCAG
